Addgene plasmid #247060: pBEL3288
Purpose: Expression plasmid of of LetA with LetB(Y814B)
Depositing lab: Gira Bhabha & Damian Ekiert. Depositing organization: Johns Hopkins University and School of Medicine. Publication: LetA defines a structurally distinct transporter family. Santarossa CC, Li Y, Yousef S, Hasdemir HS, Rodriguez CC, Haase MAB, Baek M, Coudray N, Pavek JG, Focke KN, Silverberg AL, Bautista C, Yeh JT, Marty MT, Baker D, Tajkhorshid E, Ekiert DC, Bhabha G. Nature. 2026 Jan 21. doi: 10.1038/s41586-025-09990-0. PubMed 41565823.
Backbone
  Vector backbone: pBAD
  Vector type: Bacterial Expression
Growth in bacteria
  Bacterial resistance: Ampicillin, 100 μg/mL
  Growth temperature: 37°C
  Growth strain: DH5alpha
  Copy number: High Copy
Gene/Insert
  Gene/Insert name: YebST (alt name: LetAB)
  Species: Escherichia coli
  Insert size (bp): 8511
  Mutation: LetB Y814Amber
Terms and licenses: Academic/Nonprofit Terms; Industry Terms: Not Available to Industry
How to cite: pBEL3288 was a gift from Gira Bhabha & Damian Ekiert (Addgene plasmid # 247060 ; http://n2t.net/addgene:247060 ; RRID:Addgene_247060)
