[The description below was written by a language model from this plasmid's Addgene catalogue record and pLannotate feature annotations shown in this document.]
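Description:
pBEL3288 is a pBAD-based bacterial expression plasmid for arabinose-inducible co-expression of the Escherichia coli LetA and LetB proteins (also known as YebS and YebT), with an amber stop codon replacing tyrosine 814 of LetB. The plasmid is propagated in E. coli through a ColE1/pMB1-type origin, recorded as high copy, and is selected with ampicillin through the β-lactamase gene and its own promoter. An M13 phage origin is also annotated. Short remnants of pBR322-derived elements (fragments of bom, rop, the tetracycline resistance gene and its promoter) remain in the backbone and are not expected to be functional.

The expression cassette follows the standard pBAD layout. The araC regulator is transcribed divergently from the araBAD promoter, giving tight repression without L-arabinose and tunable induction when it is added. Downstream, yebS and yebT are arranged as in their native operon, with the end of the first reading frame slightly overlapping the start of the second. The rrnB region, containing the 5S rRNA sequence and the T1 and T2 terminators, ends transcription. No affinity tags are annotated in the feature table. The listed insert size of 8,511 bp equals the length of the whole plasmid sequence rather than the insert alone.

LetA and LetB are annotated as components of a transport pathway that contributes to membrane integrity, with LetB possibly spanning the periplasm. An amber codon at a defined position is typically used for site-specific incorporation of a noncanonical amino acid via a suppressor tRNA/synthetase pair supplied separately. The "Y814B" notation may indicate a photocrosslinking residue for probing contacts at that site, but the record does not state which amino acid or which application is intended.
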