Features (pLannotate 1.2.2; 15 found; start..end, strand, type, name):
    154..172     +  promoter       tet promoter (fragment): E. coli promoter for tetracycline efflux protein gene
    262..1140    -  CDS            araC: L-arabinose regulatory protein; araC
   1167..1451    +  promoter       araBAD promoter: araBAD; promoter of the L-arabinose operon of E. coli; the araC regulatory gene is transcribed in the opposite direction (Guzman et al., 1995)
   1539..2819    +  CDS            yebS: YEBS_ECOLI - Experimental evidence at protein level: Swiss-Prot protein existence level 1. Component of a transport pathway that contributes to membrane integrity. From Escherichia coli (strain K12).
   2791..5421    +  CDS            yebT: YEBT_ECOLI - Experimental evidence at protein level: Swiss-Prot protein existence level 1. Component of a transport pathway that contributes to membrane integrity (PubMed:27795327). May directly span the intermembrane space, facilitating the transport of substrates across the periplasm (Probable). From Escherichia coli (strain K12).
   5587..5702    +  ncRNA          5S rRNA: Accession: RF00001 - 5S ribosomal RNA
   5706..5792    +  terminator     rrnB T1 terminator: Escherichia coli rrnB; transcription terminator T1 from the E. coli rrnB gene
   5884..5911    +  terminator     rrnB T2 terminator: transcription terminator T2 from the E. coli rrnB gene
   5930..6021    +  promoter       AmpR promoter: bla
   6022..6882    +  CDS            AmpR: β-lactamase; bla; confers resistance to ampicillin, carbenicillin, and related antibiotics
   6924..7304    +  rep_origin     M13 ori (sequence partly withheld): M13 bacteriophage origin of replication; arrow indicates direction of (+) strand synthesis
   7490..8077    +  rep_origin     ori: high-copy-number ColE1/pMB1/pBR322/pUC origin of replication
   8263..8314    -  misc_feature   bom (fragment): basis of mobility region from pBR322
   8430..8469    -  CDS            rop (fragment): Rop protein, which maintains plasmids at low copy number; rop
   8470..144     -  CDS            TcR (fragment) (across the origin): tetracycline efflux protein; tet; confers resistance to tetracycline
>Addgene plasmid #247060 | pBEL3288 | addgene full sequence | sequence record 492986 | Addgene NGS Result
ACCATACCCACGCCGAAACAAGCGCTCATGAGCCCGAAGTGGCGAGCCCGATCTTCCCCATCGGTGATGT
CGGCGATATAGGCGCCAGCAACCGCACCTGTGGCGCCGGTGATGCCGGCCACGATGCGTCCGGCGTAGAG
GATCTGCTCATGTTTGACAGCTTATCATCGATGCATAATGTGCCTGTCAAATGGACGAAGCAGGGATTCT
GCAAACCCTATGCTACTCCGTCAAGCCGTCAATTGTCTGATTCGTTACCAATTATGACAACTTGACGGCT
ACATCATTCACTTTTTCTTCACAACCGGCACGGAACTCGCTCGGGCTGGCCCCGGTGCATTTTTTAAATA
CCCGCGAGAAATAGAGTTGATCGTCAAAACCAACATTGCGACCGACGGTGGCGATAGGCATCCGGGTGGT
GCTCAAAAGCAGCTTCGCCTGGCTGATACGTTGGTCCTCGCGCCAGCTTAAGACGCTAATCCCTAACTGC
TGGCGGAAAAGATGTGACAGACGCGACGGCGACAAGCAAACATGCTGTGCGACGCTGGCGATATCAAAAT
TGCTGTCTGCCAGGTGATCGCTGATGTACTGACAAGCCTCGCGTACCCGATTATCCATCGGTGGATGGAG
CGACTCGTTAATCGCTTCCATGCGCCGCAGTAACAATTGCTCAAGCAGATTTATCGCCAGCAGCTCCGAA
TAGCGCCCTTCCCCTTGCCCGGCGTTAATGATTTGCCCAAACAGGTCGCTGAAATGCGGCTGGTGCGCTT
CATCCGGGCGAAAGAACCCCGTATTGGCAAATATTGACGGCCAGTTAAGCCATTCATGCCAGTAGGCGCG
CGGACGAAAGTAAACCCACTGGTGATACCATTCGCGAGCCTCCGGATGACGACCGTAGTGATGAATCTCT
CCTGGCGGGAACAGCAAAATATCACCCGGTCGGCAAACAAATTCTCGTCCCTGATTTTTCACCACCCCCT
GACCGCGAATGGTGAGATTGAGAATATAACCTTTCATTCCCAGCGGTCGGTCGATAAAAAAATCGAGATA
ACCGTTGGCCTCAATCGGCGTTAAACCCGCCACCAGATGGGCATTAAACGAGTATCCCGGCAGCAGGGGA
TCATTTTGCGCTTCAGCCATACTTTTCATACTCCCGCCATTCAGAGAAGAAACCAATTGTCCATATTGCA
TCAGACATTGCCGTCACTGCGTCTTTTACTGGCTCTTCTCGCTAACCAAACCGGTAACCCCGCTTATTAA
AAGCATTCTGTAACAAAGCGGGACCAAAGCCATGACAAAAACGCGTAACAAAAGTGTCTATAATCACGGC
AGAAAAGTCCACATTGATTATTTGCACGGCGTCACACTTTGCTATGCCATAGCATTTTTATCCATAAGAT
TAGCGGATCCTACCTGACGCTTTTTATCGCAACTCTCTACTGTTTCTCCATACCCGTTTTTTTGGGCTAG
CCGAAGGGTGAATTATGCATCACCACCATCACCATCAGCATCAACACGAAAATCTGTATTTTCAGGGGAT
GGCTCTTAACACACCACAAATTACGCCGACAAAAAAGATAACAGTGAGGGCAATCGGCGAGGAACTGCCG
CGTGGTGATTACCAACGTTGCCCGCAATGTGACATGCTGTTTAGCCTGCCCGAGATAAATTCTCATCAAA
GTGCCTATTGTCCGCGCTGTCAGGCAAAAATTCGTGACGGGCGCGACTGGTCGCTAACGCGCCTGGCGGC
AATGGCCTTCACCATGCTGTTGCTTATGCCGTTTGCCTGGGGCGAACCGCTGTTGCATATCTGGCTGTTA
GGCATTCGTATTGACGCCAACGTTATGCAAGGCATCTGGCAAATGACCAAACAGGGCGATGCGATAACGG
GGTCGATGGTCTTTTTCTGCGTTATTGGTGCCCCGCTCATTCTGGTGACCTCCATAGCTTATTTATGGTT
TGGTAACCGACTGGGAATGAATTTACGTCCGGTACTGCTGATGCTTGAGCGACTTAAAGAGTGGGTAATG
CTCGATATCTACCTGGTCGGCATTGGCGTTGCTTCTATAAAGGTACAGGATTATGCCCATATCCAGGCTG
GTGTCGGCTTGTTCTCTTTTGTGGCGTTGGTGATTTTAACGACGGTGACGTTGTCACATCTTAATGTCGA
AGAACTGTGGGAGCGATTTTATCCGCAGCGCCCCGCTACGCGTAGGGACGAGAAACTTCGTGTCTGTCTT
GGGTGCCATTTTACCGGCTATCCAGATCAGCGTGGTCGCTGCCCGCGTTGCCATATCCCGCTACGCCTGC
GTCGCCGTCATAGTCTGCAAAAATGCTGGGCGGCGCTGTTAGCGTCAATCGTTTTATTGTTACCTGCCAA
CCTGTTGCCTATTTCTATCATTTATCTGAACGGAGGACGGCAGGAAGATACAATTCTTTCCGGAATTATG
TCGCTGGCAAGTAGCAACATTGCGGTTGCAGGAATCGTGTTTATCGCCAGTATTCTGGTACCGTTTACTA
AAGTGATCGTCATGTTCACTTTACTGTTGAGCATTCATTTTAAATGCCAGCAAGGTTTACGCACACGCAT
TCTGTTACTGCGGATGGTGACCTGGATTGGTCGCTGGTCGATGCTCGACCTGTTTGTCATATCTTTAACC
ATGTCGCTGATTAATCGCGATCAGATCCTCGCTTTTACTATGGGACCGGCTGCGTTTTATTTCGGCGCAG
CGGTAATTTTGACTATTCTTGCTGTGGAATGGCTGGACAGCCGCTTACTTTGGGATGCACATGAGTCAGG
AAACGCCCGCTTCGACGACTGAAGCGCAGATTAAAAATAAACGCCGTATCTCACCTTTCTGGCTGCTGCC
GTTCATCGCGCTAATGATTGCCAGTTGGCTGATTTGGGACAGTTATCAGGACCGGGGTAATACCGTCACC
ATCGACTTTATGTCGGCGGATGGTATTGTTCCAGGCCGTACGCCTGTTCGTTATCAGGGCGTTGAAGTCG
GAACAGTGCAGGATATCAGCCTCAGCGACGATCTTCGTAAGATTGAAGTCAAGGTCAGCATCAAGTCCGA
TATGAAAGATGCGCTGCGCGAAGAGACTCAGTTCTGGCTGGTGACGCCAAAAGCATCGTTGGCAGGTGTC
TCCGGGCTGGACGCCCTCGTCGGTGGGAACTATATCGGCATGATGCCGGGTAAAGGTAAAGAGCAGGATC
ACTTTGTCGCACTCGATACCCAACCGAAATATCGGCTGGACAATGGCGATCTGATGATCCACCTGCAAGC
CCCCGATCTCGGTTCGCTGAACAGCGGTTCATTGGTCTATTTCCGCAAGATCCCGGTGGGAAAAGTCTAC
GACTATGCCATCAATCCCAACAAGCAAGGCGTGGTGATTGATGTCCTGATCGAGCGGCGTTTTACCGATC
TGGTGAAAAAAGGTAGCCGTTTCTGGAACGTTTCCGGCGTTGATGCCAACGTCAGTATCAGTGGCGCGAA
GGTGAAACTGGAAAGCCTGGCGGCACTGGTTAACGGTGCGATTGCCTTCGATTCACCAGAAGAGTCGAAA
CCTGCCGAGGCGGAAGATACCTTTGGTCTGTATGAAGATCTGGCCCACAGCCAGCGTGGCGTAATAATAA
AACTGGAACTGCCGAGTGGGGCCGGATTAACCGCCGACTCGACGCCGTTAATGTATCAGGGGCTGGAAGT
CGGACAGCTGACTAAACTGGATTTAAATCCTGGTGGTAAAGTCACAGGGGAAATGACCGTTGATCCCAGC
GTCGTTACCCTGCTTCGTGAAAATACCCGCATCGAATTACGCAACCCGAAATTATCCCTTAGCGATGCTA
ATCTCAGCGCCCTGCTGACCGGCAAAACCTTCGAGCTGGTGCCCGGCGATGGCGAGCCACGCAAAGAGTT
CGTTGTTGTGCCAGGCGAAAAAGCACTGCTGCATGAACCTGATGTTCTGACGCTGACCCTGACCGCGCCG
GAAAGTTACGGTATTGATGCGGGTCAGCCGCTCATTCTTCACGGCGTGCAGGTAGGCCAGGTTATCGATC
GTAAACTCACCAGCAAAGGCGTCACCTTTACCGTCGCCATCGAGCCTCAGCATCGCGAACTGGTAAAAGG
CGATAGCAAATTTGTCGTCAACAGCCGTGTCGATGTGAAGGTGGGGCTGGATGGCGTTGAGTTTCTCGGT
GCCAGCGCCTCAGAATGGATCAATGGCGGGATACGTATTCTGCCGGGCGATAAAGGTGAGATGAAAGCCA
GCTATCCACTGTATGCCAATTTGGAAAAAGCGCTGGAGAACAGCCTTAGCGATTTACCCACCACAACCGT
GAGTTTGAGTGCAGAGACGCTGCCGGATGTGCAGGCAGGATCGGTAGTGCTGTACCGTAAATTTGAAGTT
GGTGAAGTGATTACCGTGCGTCCGCGAGCTAACGCGTTTGATATCGATCTGCATATTAAGCCGGAGTATC
GCAACCTTCTGACCAGCAATAGCGTGTTCTGGGCAGAAGGCGGGGCGAAAGTTCAGCTGAATGGTAGTGG
TCTGACCGTACAGGCATCCCCGCTCTCCAGAGCATTAAAGGGAGCCATTAGCTTCGACAACCTCAGCGGT
GCCAGCGCCAGTCAGCGTAAAGGCGATAAGCGTATTCTGTATGCTTCCGAAACAGCGGCCCGTGCGGTTG
GCGGGCAGATTACGCTTCACGCTTTCGATGCCGGAAAACTGGCGGTCGGGATGCCAATTCGCTATCTCGG
TATTGATATCGGGCAAATCCAGACGCTGGATCTGATTACCGCACGCAATGAAGTACAGGCAAAGGCGGTA
CTTTACCCGGAATATGTCCAGACCTTTGCTCGCGGTGGTACGCGCTTCTCAGTGGTCACACCGCAAATTT
CGGCAGCTGGCGTTGAGCATCTTGATACTATCCTCCAGCCGTATATCAACGTCGAACCAGGCCGGGGCAA
TCCTCGCCGCGACTTTGAATTACAAGAGGCCACCATTACTGATTCGCGTTACCTGGATGGCTTAAGCATT
ATTGTTGAAGCGCCGGAAGCCGGTTCGTTAGGCATCGGTACGCCTGTGCTGTTCCGTGGTCTGGAAGTCG
GTACGGTTACAGGAATGACGCTGGGGACATTGTCAGATCGCGTGATGATTGCGATGCGCATCAGTAAACG
CTATCAACACCTGGTGCGTAACAATTCCGTCTTCTGGTTGGCATCGGGTTAGAGTCTGGACTTTGGTCTG
ACGGGCGGCGTAGTGAAAACCGGCACCTTTAACCAGTTTATCCGTGGCGGCATCGCCTTCGCCACGCCTC
CGGGTACGCCACTGGCACCGAAAGCCCAGGAAGGCAAACACTTCCTGTTGCAGGAAAGTGAACCGAAAGA
GTGGCGTGAATGGGGAACTGCGCTTCCCAAATAAGGTACCAAATTCCAGAAAAGAGACGCTGAAAAGCGT
CTTTTTTCGTTTTGGTCCTGGTCTGAGGAATGGTTGTAAGCTTGGCTGTTTTGGCGGATGAGAGAAGATT
TTCAGCCTGATACAGATTAAATCAGAACGCAGAAGCGGTCTGATAAAACAGAATTTGCCTGGCGGCAGTA
GCGCGGTGGTCCCACCTGACCCCATGCCGAACTCAGAAGTGAAACGCCGTAGCGCCGATGGTAGTGTGGG
GTCTCCCCATGCGAGAGTAGGGAACTGCCAGGCATCAAATAAAACGAAAGGCTCAGTCGAAAGACTGGGC
CTTTCGTTTTATCTGTTGTTTGTCGGTGAACGCTCTCCTGAGTAGGACAAATCCGCCGGGAGCGGATTTG
AACGTTGCGAAGCAACGGCCCGGAGGGTGGCGGGCAGGACGCCCGCCATAAACTGCCAGGCATCAAATTA
AGCAGAAGGCCATCCTGACGGATGGCCTTTTTGCGTTTCTACAAACTCTTTTGTTTATTTTTCTAAATAC
ATTCAAATATGTATCCGCTCATGAGACAATAACCCTGATAAATGCTTCAATAATATTGAAAAAGGAAGAG
TATGAGTATTCAACATTTCCGTGTCGCCCTTATTCCCTTTTTTGCGGCATTTTGCCTTCCTGTTTTTGCT
CACCCAGAAACGCTGGTGAAAGTAAAAGATGCTGAAGATCAGTTGGGTGCACGAGTGGGTTACATCGAAC
TGGATCTCAACAGCGGTAAGATCCTTGAGAGTTTTCGCCCCGAAGAACGTTTTCCAATGATGAGCACTTT
TAAAGTTCTGCTATGTGGCGCGGTATTATCCCGTGTTGACGCCGGGCAAGAGCAACTCGGTCGCCGCATA
CACTATTCTCAGAATGACTTGGTTGAGTACTCACCAGTCACAGAAAAGCATCTTACGGATGGCATGACAG
TAAGAGAATTATGCAGTGCTGCCATAACCATGAGTGATAACACTGCGGCCAACTTACTTCTGACAACGAT
CGGAGGACCGAAGGAGCTAACCGCTTTTTTGCACAACATGGGGGATCATGTAACTCGCCTTGATCGTTGG
GAACCGGAGCTGAATGAAGCCATACCAAACGACGAGCGTGACACCACGATGCCTGCAGCAATGGCAACAA
CGTTGCGCAAACTATTAACTGGCGAACTACTTACTCTAGCTTCCCGGCAACAATTAATAGACTGGATGGA
GGCGGATAAAGTTGCAGGACCACTTCTGCGCTCGGCCCTTCCGGCTGGCTGGTTTATTGCTGATAAATCT
GGAGCCGGTGAGCGTGGGTCTCGCGGTATCATTGCAGCACTGGGGCCAGATGGTAAGCCCTCCCGTATCG
TAGTTATCTACACGACGGGGAGTCAGGCAACTATGGATGAACGAAATAGACAGATCGCTGAGATAGGTGC
CTCACTGATTAAGCATTGGTAACTGTCAGACCAAGTTTACTCATATATACTTTAGATTGATT
[125 nt withheld, positions 6923-7047]
C
[141 nt withheld, positions 7049-7189]
CCTTTGACGTTGGAGTCCACGTTCTTT
[37 nt withheld, positions 7217-7253]
ACCCTATCTCGGGCTATTCTTTTGATTTATAAGGGATTTTGCCGATTTCGGCCTATTGGTTAAAAAATGA
GCTGATTTAACAAAAATTTAACGCGAATTTTAACAAAATATTAACGTTTACAATTTAAAAGGATCTAGGT
GAAGATCCTTTTTGATAATCTCATGACCAAAATCCCTTAACGTGAGTTTTCGTTCCACTGAGCGTCAGAC
CCCGTAGAAAAGATCAAAGGATCTTCTTGAGATCCTTTTTTTCTGCGCGTAATCTGCTGCTTGCAAACAA
AAAAACCACCGCTACCAGCGGTGGTTTGTTTGCCGGATCAAGAGCTACCAACTCTTTTTCCGAAGGTAAC
TGGCTCAGCAGAGCGCAGATACCAAATACTGTCCTTCTAGTGTAGCCGTAGTTAGGCCACCACTTCAAGA
ACTCTGTAGCACCGCCTACATACCTCGCTCTGCTAATCCTGTTACCAGTGGCTGCTGCCAGTGGCGATAA
GTCGTGTCTTACCGGGTTGGACTCAAGACGATAGTTACCGGATAAGGCGCAGCGGTCGGGCTGAACGGGG
GGTTCGTGCACACAGCCCAGCTTGGAGCGAACGACCTACACCGAACTGAGATACCTACAGCGTGAGCTAT
GAGAAAGCGCCACGCTTCCCGAAGGGAGAAAGGCGGACAGGTATCCGGTAAGCGGCAGGGTCGGAACAGG
AGAGCGCACGAGGGAGCTTCCAGGGGGAAACGCCTGGTATCTTTATAGTCCTGTCGGGTTTCGCCACCTC
TGACTTGAGCGTCGATTTTTGTGATGCTCGTCAGGGGGGCGGAGCCTATGGAAAAACGCCAGCAACGCGG
CCTTTTTACGGTTCCTGGCCTTTTGCTGGCCTTTTGCTCACATGTTCTTTCCTGCGTTATCCCCTGATTC
TGTGGATAACCGTATTACCGCCTTTGAGTGAGCTGATACCGCTCGCCGCAGCCGAACGACCGAGCGCAGC
GAGTCAGTGAGCGAGGAAGCGGAAGAGCGCCTGATGCGGTATTTTCTCCTTACGCATCTGTGCGGTATTT
CACACCGCATAGGGTCATGGCTGCGCCCCGACACCCGCCAACACCCGCTGACGCGCCCTGACGGGCTTGT
CTGCTCCCGGCATCCGCTTACAGACAAGCTGTGACCGTCTCCGGGAGCTGCATGTGTCAGAGGTTTTCAC
CGTCATCACCGAAACGCGCGAGGCAGAAGGAGATGGCGCCCAACAGTCCCCCGGCCACGGGGCCTGCC
